>Addgene plasmid #26589 | pSMT3-M | depositor full sequence | sequence record 44434 | pSMT3-M sequence 5708 bps
CTAGAGGTGACCACAACGACGCGCCCGCTTTGATCGGGGACGTCTGCGGCCGACCATTTACGGGTCTTGT
TGTCGTTGGCGGTCATGGGCCGAACATACTCACCCGGATCGGAGGGCCGAGGACAAGGTCGAACGAGGGG
CATGACCCGGTGCGGGGCTTCTTGCACTCGGCATAGGCGAGTGCTAAGAATAACGTTGGCACTCGCGACC
GGTGAGTCGTAGGTCGGGACGGTGAGGCCAGGCCCGTCGTCGCAGCGAGTGGCAGCGAGGACAACTTGAG
CCGTCCGTCGCGGGCACTGCGCCCGGCCAGCGTAAGTAGCGGGGTTGCCGTCACCCGGTGACCCCCGGTT
TCATCCCCGATCCGGAGGAATCACTTCGCAATGGCCAAGACAATTGCGGATCCCCCGGGCTGCAGGAATT
CGATATCAAGCTTATCGATACCGTCGACCTCGAGGGGGGGCCCGGTACGTACCCGGGGATCATCGAGCCG
AGAACGTTATCGAAGTTGGTCATGTGTAATCCCCTCGTTTGAACTTTGGATTAAGCGTAGATACACCCTT
GGACAAGCCAGTTGGATTCGGAGACAAGCAAATTCAGCCTTAAAAAGGGCGAGGCCTGCGGTGGTGGAAC
ACCGCAGGGCCTCTAACCGCTCGACGCGCTGCACCAACCAGCCCGCGAACGGCTGGCAGCCAGCGTAAGG
CGCGGCTCATCGGGCGGCGTTCGCCACGATGTCCTGCACTTCGAGCCAAGCCTCGAACACCTGCTGGTGT
GCACGACTCACCCGGTTGTTGACACCGCGCGCGGCCGTGCGGGCTCGGTGGGGCGGCTGTGTCGCCCTTG
CCAGCGTGAGTAGCGCGTACCTCACCTCGCCCAACAGGTCGCACACAGCCGATTCGTACGCCATAAAGCC
AGGTGAGCCCACCAGCTCCGTAAGTTCGGGCGCTGTGTGGCTCGTACCCGCGCATTCAGGCGGCAGGGGG
TCTAACGGGTCTAAGGCGGCGTGTACGGCCGCCACAGCGGCTCTCAGCGGCCCGGAAACGTCCTCGAAAC
GACGCATGTGTTCCTCCTGGTTGGTACAGGTGGTTGGGGGTGCTCGGCTGTCGCTGGTGTTCCACCACCA
GGGCTCGACGGGAGAGCGGGGGAGTGTGCAGTTGTGGGGTGGCCCCTCAGCGAAATATCTGACTTGGAGC
TCGTGTCGGACCATACACCGGTGATTAATCGTGGTCTACTACCAAGCGTGAGCCACGTCGCCGACGAATT
TGAGCAGCTCTGGCTGCCGTACTGGCCGCTGGCAAGCGACGATCTGCTCGAGGGGATCTACCGCCAAAGC
CGCGCGTCGGCCCTAGGCCGCCGGTACATCGAGGCGAACCCAACAGCGCTGGCAAACCTGCTGGTCGTGG
ACGTAGACCATCCAGACGCAGCGCTCCGAGCGCTCAGCGCCCGGGGGTCCCATCCGCTGCCCAACGCGAT
CGTGGGCAATCGCGCCAACGGCCACGCACACGCAGTGTGGGCACTCAACGCCCCTGTTCCACGCACCGAA
TACGCGCGGCGTAAGCCGCTCGCATACATGGCGGCGTGCGCCGAAGGCCTTCGGCGCGCCGTCGACGGCG
ACCGCAGTTACTCAGGCCTCATGACCAAAAACCCCGGCCACATCGCCTGGGAAACGGAATGGCTCCACTC
AGATCTCTACACACTCAGCCACATCGAGGCCGAGCTCGGCGCGAACATGCCACCGCCGCGCTGGCGTCAG
CAGACCACGTACAAAGCGGCTCCGACGCCGCTAGGGCGGAATTGCGCACTGTTCGATTCCGTCAGGTTGT
GGGCCTATCGTCCCGCCCTCATGCGGATCTACCTGCCGACCCGGAACGTGGACGGACTCGGCCGCGCGAT
CTATGCCGAGTGCCACGCGCGAAACGCCGAATTCCCGTGCAACGACGTGTGTCCCGGACCGCTACCGGAC
AGCGAGGTCCGCGCCATCGCCAACAGCATTTGGCGTTGGATCACAACCAAGTCGCGCATTTGGGCGGACG
GGATCGTGGTCTACGAGGCCACACTCAGTGCGCGCCAGTCGGCCATCTCGCGGAAGGGAGCAGCGCGCAC
GGCGGCGAGCACAGTTGCGCGGCGCGCAAAGTCCGCGTCAGCCATGGAGGCATTGCTATGAGCGACGGCT
ACAGCGACGGCTACAGCGACGGCTACAACCGGCAGCCGACTGTCCGCAAAAAGCGGCGCGTGACCGCCGC
CGAAGGCGCTCGAATCACCGGACTATCCGAACGCCACGTCGTCCGGCTCGTGGCGCAGGAACGCAGCGAG
TGGCTCGCCGAGCAGGCTGCACGCCGCGAACGCATCCGCGCCTATCACGACGACGAGGGCCACTCTTGGC
CGCAAACGGCCAAACATTTCGGGCTGCATCTGGACACCGTTAAGCGACTCGGCTATCGGGCGAGGAAAGA
GCGTGCGGCAGAACAGGAAGCGGCTCAAAAGGCCCACAACGAAGCCGACAATCCACCGCTGTTCTAACGC
AATTGGGGAGCGGGTGTCGCGGGGGTTCCGTGGGGGGTTCCGTTGCAACGGGTCGGACAGGTAAAAGTCC
TGGTAGACGCTAGTTTTCTGGTTTGGGCCATGCCTGTCTCGTTGCGTGTTTCGTTGCGCCCGTTTTGAAT
ACCAGCCAGACGAGACGGGGTTCTACGAATCTTGGTCGATACCAAGCCATTTCCGCTGAATATCGGGGAG
CTCACCGCCAGAATCGGTGGTTGTGGTGATGTACGTGGCGAACTCCGTTGTAGTGCCTGTGGTGGCATCC
GTGGCCACTCTCGTTGCACGGTTCGTTGTGCCGTTACAGGCCCCGTTGACAGCTCACCGAACGTAGTTAA
AACATGCTGGTCAAACTAGGTTTACCAACGATACGAGTCAGCTCATCTAGGGCCAGTTCTAGGCGTTGTT
CGTTGCGCGGTTCGTTGCGCATGTTTCGTGTGGTTGCTAGATGGCTCCGCAACCACACGCTTCGAGGTTG
AGTGCTTCCAGCACGGGCGCGATCCAGAAGAACTTCGTCGTGCGACTGTCCTCGTTGATCCTTGCCGAGC
TGGGATGGAAGCTCGGCCGACCACCCTGGAGGAGATGATCGAGGATGCCAGGGCCTTTCACGCCCGCCGC
TGCTGAGCGTCCGCCGCCGGGCCCGCACCGCCGTCGGCCGGCCCGCTCCGGGCTCGCAGCAGCGGGCTTC
GGCGCGGGCCCGGGGCTCCCGAGCGCGGGCGGGGCTCCGGGCGGCCGCCGGGGGCCGGGGGCGGCGCCGG
GCGGCCCGGGGCGTCAGGCGCCGGGGGCGGTGTCCGGCGGCCCCCAGAGGAACTGCGCCAGTTCCTCCGG
ATCGGTGAAGCCGGAGAGATCCAGCGGGGTCTCCTCGAACACCTCGAAGTCGTGCAGGAAGGTGAAGGCG
AGCAGTTCGCGGGCGAAGTCCTCGGTCCGCTTCCACTGCGCCCCGTCGAGCAGCGCGGCCAGGATCTCGC
GGTCGCCCCGGAAGGCGTTGAGATGCAGTTGCACCAGGCTGTAGCGGGAGTCTCCCGCATAGACGTCGGT
GAAGTCGACGATCCCGGTGACCTCGGTCGCGGCCAGGTCCACGAAGATGTTGGTCCCGTGCAGGTCGCCG
TGGACGAACCGGGGTTCGCGGCCGGCCAGCAGCGTGTCCACGTCCGGCAGCCAGTCCTCCAGGCGGTCCA
GCAGCCGGGGCGAGAGGTAGCCCCACCCGCGGTGGTCCTCGACGGTCGCCGCGCGGCGTTCCCGCAGCAG
TTCCGGGAAGACCTCGGAATGGGGGGTGAGCACGGTGTTCCCGGTCAGCGGCACCCTGTGCAGCCGGCCG
AGCACCCGGCCGAGTTCGCGGGCCAGGGCGAGCAGCGCGTTCCGGTCGGTCGTGCCGTCCATCGCGGACC
GCCAGGTGGTGCCGGTCATCCGGCTCATCACCAGGTAGGGCCACGGCCAGGCTCCGGTGCCGGGCCGCAG
CTCGCCGCGGCCGAGGAGGCGGGGCACCGGCACCGGGGCGTCCGCCAGGACCGCGTACGCCTCCGACTCC
GACGCGAGGCTCTCCGGACCGCACCAGTGCTCGCCGAACAGCTTGATCACCGGGTCGGGCTCGCCGACCA
GTACGGGGTTGGTGCTCTCGCCGGGCACCCGCAGCACCGGCGGCACCGGCAGCCCGAGCTCCTCCAGGGC
TCGGCGGGCCAGCGGCTCCCAGAATTCCTGGTCGTTCCGCAGGCTCGCGTAGGAATCATCCGAATCAATA
CGGTCGAGAAGTAACAGGGATTCTTGTGTCACAGCGGACCTCTATTCACAGGGTACGGGCCGGCTTAATT
CCGCACGGCCGGTCGCGACACGGCCTGTCCGCACCGCGGATCAGGCGTTGACGATGACGGGCTGGTCGGC
CACGTCGGGGACGACGGGGAGTCAGGCAACTATGGATGAACGAAATAGACAGATCGCTGAGATAGGTGCC
TCACTGATTAAGCATTGGTAACTGTCAGACCAAGTTTACTCATATATACTTTAGATTGATTTAAAACTTC
ATTTTTAATTTAAAAGGATCTAGGTGAAGATCCTTTTTGATAATCTCATGACCAAAATCCCTTAACGTGA
GTTTTCGTTCCACTGAGCGTCAGACCCCGTAGAAAAGATCAAAGGATCTTCTTGAGATCCTTTTTTTCTG
CGCGTAATCTGCTGCTTGCAAACAAAAAAACCACCGCTACCAGCGGTGGTTTGTTTGCCGGATCAAGAGC
TACCAACTCTTTTTCCGAAGGTAACTGGCTTCAGCAGAGCGCAGATACCAAATACTGTCCTTCTAGTGTA
GCCGTAGTTAGGCCACCACTTCAAGAACTCTGTAGCACCGCCTACATACCTCGCTCTGCTAATCCTGTTA
CCAGTGGCTGCTGCCAGTGGCGATAAGTCGTGTCTTACCGGGTTGGACTCAAGACGATAGTTACCGGATA
AGGCGCAGCGGTCGGGCTGAACGGGGGGTTCGTGCACACAGCCCAGCTTGGAGCGAACGACCTACACCGA
ACTGAGATACCTACAGCGTGAGCTATGAGAAAGCGCCACGCTTCCCGAAGGGAGAAAGGCGGACAGGTAT
CCGGTAAGCGGCAGGGTCGGAACAGGAGAGCGCACGAGGGAGCTTCCAGGGGGAAACGCCTGGTATCTTT
ATAGTCCTGTCGGGTTTCGCCACCTCTGACTTGAGCGTCGATTTTTGTGATGCTCGTCAGGGGGGCGGAG
CCTATGGAAAAACGCCAGCAACGCGGCCTTTTTACGGTTCCTGGCCTTTTGCTGGCCTTTTGCTCACATG
TTCTTTCCTGCGTTATCCCCTGATTCTGTGGATAACCGTATTACCGCCTTTGAGTGAGCTGATACCGCTC
GCCGCAGCCGAACGACCGAGCGCAGCGAGTCAGTGAGCGAGGAAGCGGAAGAGCGCCCAATACGCAAACC
GCCTCTCCCCGCGCGTTGGCCGATTCATTAATGCAGCTGGCACGACAGGTTTCCCGACTGGAAAGCGGGC
AGTGAGCGCAACGCAATTAATGTGAGTTAGCTCACTCATTAGGCACCCCAGGCTTTACACTTTATGCTTC
CGGCTCGTATGTTGTGTGGAATTGTGAGCGGATAACAATTTCACACAGGAAACAGCTATGACCATGATTA
CCAGATCTGGCTCGAGCTCCACCGCGGTGGCGGCCGCT
Features (pLannotate 1.2.2; 9 found; start..end, strand, type, name):
    398..468     +  misc_feature   MCS (fragment): pBluescript multiple cloning site
   3307..4299    -  CDS            hyg: KHYB_STRHY - Experimental evidence at protein level: Swiss-Prot protein existence level 1. The aminoglycoside phosphotransferases achieve inactivation of their antibiotic substrates by phosphorylation. From Streptomyces hygroscopicus.
   4421..4500    +  CDS            bla(M) (fragment): β-lactamase lacking the signal sequence; bla(M); allows cytosolic expression of β-lactamase
   4672..5260    +  rep_origin     ori: high-copy-number ColE1/pMB1/pBR322/pUC origin of replication
   5443..5535    +  CDS            lacI (fragment): lac repressor; lacI; The lac repressor binds to the lac operator to inhibit transcription in E. coli. This inhibition can be relieved by adding lactose or isopropyl-β-D-thiogalactopyranoside (IPTG).
   5548..5569    +  protein_bind   CAP binding site: CAP binding activates transcription in the presence of cAMP. E. coli catabolite activator protein
   5584..5614    +  promoter       lac promoter: promoter for the E. coli lac operon
   5622..5638    +  protein_bind   lac operator: The lac repressor binds to the lac operator to inhibit transcription in E. coli. This inhibition can be relieved by adding lactose or isopropyl-β-D-thiogalactopyranoside (IPTG). lac repressor encoded by lacI
   5684..5       +  misc_feature   MCS (fragment) (across the origin): pBluescript multiple cloning site
