[The description below was written by a language model from this plasmid's Addgene catalogue record and pLannotate feature annotations shown in this document.]
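Description:
pSMT3-M is an empty Escherichia coli–mycobacteria shuttle vector of 5,708 bp, derived from pSMT3 and carrying no insert. It differs from its parent by a single change in the pAL5000 mycobacterial replicon: removal of one arginine residue at position 364, which the record says converts the plasmid into a high-copy-number derivative. In E. coli it replicates from a high-copy ColE1/pUC-type origin. Selection in both hosts relies on hygromycin resistance, provided by the Streptomyces hygroscopicus hygromycin phosphotransferase gene, which inactivates the antibiotic by phosphorylation.

The automated feature table identifies the hyg gene, the E. coli origin, and remnants of a pBluescript-type cloning vector: two fragments of the multiple cloning site, a CAP binding site, the lac promoter and operator, and short, presumably non-functional fragments of lacI and β-lactamase. A large stretch between the polylinker fragment and the hyg gene is unannotated. This region presumably holds the pAL5000 replicon, which the annotation tool did not recognise. No mycobacterial promoter for driving a cloned gene is annotated, and the catalogue fields do not name one. The depositor also notes known discrepancies between the repository's quality-control sequence and the assembled full sequence, which are not expected to affect function.

The vector serves as a backbone for restriction-enzyme cloning of genes to be maintained episomally at raised copy number in mycobacteria. The associated publication concerns sensitive detection of gene expression in mycobacteria using optimised far-red fluorescent reporters, where a higher plasmid copy number would be expected to increase signal.
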