Addgene plasmid #26589: pSMT3-M
Depositing lab: Tanya Parish. Depositing organization: Queen Mary University of London. Publication: Sensitive detection of gene expression in mycobacteria under replicating and non-replicating conditions using optimized far-red reporters. Carroll P, Schreuder LJ, Muwanguzi-Karugaba J, Wiles S, Robertson BD, Ripoll J, Ward TH, Bancroft GJ, Schaible UE, Parish T. PLoS One. 2010 . 5(3):e9823. 10.1371/journal.pone.0009823 PubMed 20352111.
Backbone
  Vector backbone: pSMT3
  Backbone size w/o insert (bp): 5708
  Modifications to backbone: High copy number derivative of pSMT3 constructed by removal of an arginine residue at position 364 in the pAL5000 replicon (A364).
  Vector type: Shuttle vector for mycobacteria
  Selectable markers: Hygromycin
Growth in bacteria
  Bacterial resistance: Hygromycin, 200 μg/mL
  Growth temperature: 37°C
  Growth strain: DH5alpha
  Copy number: High Copy
Gene/Insert
  Gene/Insert name: n/a
  Cloning method: Restriction Enzyme
  Sequencing primers: 5′ n/a
Terms and licenses: Academic/Nonprofit Terms; Industry Terms: Not Available to Industry
Depositor comments: Creation and characterisation of a high-copy-number version of the pAL5000 mycobacterial replicon. Tuberculosis (Edinb) 87: 481–488. There are known discrepancies between the Addgene QC sequence and the depositor's full sequence--these are likely due to how the full sequence was assembled and should not affect function.
How to cite: pSMT3-M was a gift from Tanya Parish (Addgene plasmid # 26589 ; http://n2t.net/addgene:26589 ; RRID:Addgene_26589)
