>Addgene plasmid #26589 | pSMT3-M | addgene partial sequence | sequence record 56884 | M13_pUC_rev
CAGATCTGGCTCGCACCGCGGTGGCGGCCGCTCTAGACGGTGACCACAACGCGCCCGCTTTGATCGGGGA
CGTCTGCGGCCGACCATTTACGGGTCTTGTTGTCGTTGGCGGTCATGGGCCGAACATACTCACCCGGATC
GGAGGGCCGAGGACAAGGTCGAACGAGGGGCATGACCCGGTGCGGGGCTTCTTGCACTCGGCATAGGCGA
GTGCTAAGAATAACGTTGGCACTCGCGACCGGTGAGTGCTAGGTCGGGACGGTGAGGCCAGGCCCGTCGT
CGCAGCGAGTGGCAGCGAGGACAACTTGAGCCGTCCGTCGCGGGCACTGCGCCCGGCCAGCGTAAGTAGC
GGGGTTGCCGTCACCCGGTGACCCCCGTTTCATCCCCGATCCGGAGGAATCACTTCGCAATGGCCAAGAC
AATTGCGGATCCCCCGGGCTGCAGGAATTCGATATCAAGCTTATCGATACCGTCGACCTCGAGGGGGGGC
CCCCGGGGATCATCGAGCCGAGAACGTTATCGAAGTTGGTCATGTGTAATCCCCTCGTTTGAACTTTGGA
TTAAGCGTAGATACACCCTTGGACAAGCCAGTTGGATTCGGAGACAAGCAAATTCAGCCTTAAAAAGGGC
GAGGCCCTGC
