>Addgene plasmid #26589 | pSMT3-M | addgene partial sequence | sequence record 57138 | pAL5000p1-RepA-F 5'-caggcctcatgaccaaaaac
TGCGGGAAGGATGGCTCCACTCAGATCTCTACACACTCAGCCACATCGAGGCCGAGCTCGGCGCGAACAT
GCCACCGCCGCGCTGGCGTCAGCAGACCACGTACAAAGCGGCTCCGACGCCGCTAGGGCGGAATTGCGCA
CTGTTCGATTCCGTCAGGTTGTGGGCCTATCGTCCCGCCCTCATGCGGATCTACCTGCCGACCCGGAACG
TGGACGGACTCGGCCGCGCGATCTATGCCGAGTGCCACGCGCGAAACGCCGAATTCCCGTGCAACGACGT
GTGTCCCGGACCGCTACCGGACAGCGAGGTCCGCGCCATCGCCAACAGCATTTGGCGTTGGATCACAACC
AAGTCGCGCATTTGGGCGGACGGGATCGTGGTCTACGAGGCCACACTCAGTGCGCGCCAGTCGGCCATCT
CGCGGAAGGGAGCAGCGCGCACGGCGGCGAGCACAGTTGCGCGGCGCGCAAAGTCCGCGTCAGCCATGGA
GGCATTGCTATGAGCGACGGCTACAGCGACGGCTACAACCGGCAGCCGACTGTCCGCAAAAAGCGGCGCG
TGACCGCCGCCGAAGGCGCTCGAATCACCGGACTATCCGAACGCCACGTCGTCCGGCTCGTGGCGCAGGA
ACGCAGCGAGTGGCTCGCCGAGCAGGCTGCACGCCGCGAACGCATCCGCGCCTATCACGACGACGAGGGC
CACTCTTGGCCGCAAACGGCCAAACATTTCGGGCTGCATCTGGACACCGTTAAGCGACTCGGCTATCGGG
CGAGGAAAGAGCGTGCGGCAGAACAGGAAGCGGCTCAAAAGGCCCACAACG
